>Addgene plasmid #71064 | pFOSGE_COF4B09 | depositor partial sequence | sequence record 127006 | insert
ATGACCGGCAGAGAAGCGCAATCCTTCCACACACGCTGTGGCCGCTCCATCCGGCTGTACAATAACAACC
GGATGGCCCAGCGCTCAATGCGGGATTTCAGTCATGCCCTGGTGTTCAGTGCTGAGCCCCTGGAGGACGA
TGTACTTTTCGAGGTCGTCATCGAGAAGAAGAATACCTCCTGGGGCGGAAGCATTGAGATTGGTGTCACC
GCGGAGTCGCCGGATGACCTGGAACTGGTGGCATGCGCCACTGCCATGCGAAATGGCACATGGGTCATGT
CCGGCATCGACGTGCGCAAGGATGGACGACGCCTATTCGAGTTCTATGGCACCGATCTGGAGACGCTCAA
CGAGAATGATCGCGTTGGCGTCATGCGCACCTCTGGTAACGATTTGGTCTTCTATGTGAACGGAGAGTCG
CAAGGCGTGGCTGCAAAGAACATGCCCAAGCCTCTGTGGGCTCTTGTCGATCTCTACGGACGTTGTGTGC
AGGTTTCCTTGTGTCCGCGCGATGGAAGTGGTTCCGGAGAGCTTTTGGATTCTCCGCTGCAGCAACCACT
GCAACAGGTTGTTCAAAACTTGGACGTGGCCATGAACGTAAACATTGTCGTTGACTCCGACGCCTGGATG
CAAGGCAATGGCTCCGTATCCGGTGCTGATGACCGACTGTGCTTCCACACCCGCTGTGGGTCGTTGGTGA
AGCTTTCGCCCAACTTTCGATCCGCCGAACGCCGTCGACCCATGGACGAGTTCAATAACGGCGTGGTGAT
GACCCACAGGCCTCTGAGGGACAACGAACTGTTTGAGATTCGCATCGACAAGTTAGTGGACAAATGGTCG
GGATCCATTGAAGTGGGCGTCACCACGCACAATCCCGCAGTGCTGCACTTTCCGGCAACCATGACCAACA
TGCGCTCAGGCACAATTATGATGTCCGGCTGCGGCATTTTAACCAATGGTAAGGGGACACGCCGTCAGTA
CGGCGAGTTCAACTTGGATGAGCTTCGCGAGGGAGATCGCGTTGGGATGATGCGCAAGGCCAACGGCAAC
CTACACAATTACATTAACGGTCAGGACCAGGGTGTGGCCGCCACCAGAGCACCGTCCACTTTGTGGGGCG
TTATCGATCTCTACGGAATGACTATCAAGGTAACAATAGTTGATCGCGATGAACGTGAGCAGCAGAATCT
CGTGACACGGCGAAACAACATAGTAGCAGGCATGACTGCATGTTCCAGTGGTGCTGGTGCTCAGCACACC
CAGCACCAGCAGCATTCCGGCACCCCAACCCTGAGCCTCCTAAGTCCAGAGAGCGAGATGAATGCCGCTG
GCGCTGCCGGCGGCCTAAGTGAGACCATTTCCAGCACGCGAGCCATAGCCAGGAACGATGACCGGCTAAC
CTTCCACCACATTTGTGGTACTCACGCCACCGTCACCCAGAGCGGGCGGACAGCGCTGCGGCCCAATGCT
GCCGATGATTTTAACAATGGTGTAGTGCTCACAAGGAGACCTCTGCGCCCCAACGAACTCTTCCAAGTGC
GACTCGAACGCGTCGTGACCAAATGGGCTGGCTCTGTTGAAATGGGAGTGACCACGCACAGCGCCGACGA
ACTGGACTTTCCATTCACGATGACTAATGTGCGTTCCGGCACTTGGATGATGACGGGAAACGGGGTCATG
CAGAATGGAGTCACCGTTATCGAACAGTACGGTCAAAACCTGGATCGCTTGCAGGTGGGCGATAGAGTGG
GTGTGGTGCGCAAGGACGACGGCACCTTGCATTTCTGGGTAAATGGAGTGGATCAGGGTCCAGCTGCCAA
CAATGTTCCCGAGCGCGTTTATGGTGTAATCGATTTGTATGGACAGGCAGCTCAAGCAAGCATCGTGGAC
ACTTCGGAGTGCGGTAGTCCGGACACTGGAAACTCTACCATCTCAAACACGACGTTGTACAGTGAAGTTC
CGCTGCGATTTCACAGCATCCACGGCGCCAATGCGGGCATATCGAATAGTGGCCTAACAGCGTCGCGTCC
CAATTCCCTGGCGGAGTTCAATGACGCAATTGTGTTCAGTAACCGACCGCTAAGGCAGAGGGAATTGTTT
GAAGTGGAGCTGGAGACAATGGTTCGTCACTGGTCGGGCAACATTGAGATCGGGGTGACGGGCACTCGGC
CCGAGGACATCCAGTTGGCTCCAAACGCCACCGATCTGGAGGCCAGCGACACCATCATCTTATGCGGCCC
GATGATTTTTCACAACCGCAAGACTATACGCACGAATATTCTGCTGGATCTGGATACCCTAGGTCCTAGC
ACGCGTGTTGGTGTGATGCGCAATGGTGACTTCATTCACTTCTTTGTTGATAGAATGGATCAAGGGCCGG
CTTGCGAGTGCCACGCACCGAACATTTGGGCCATTATCGATTTGTATGGGCAGTGCGCGCAGGTGAGTCT
TACCCAGACGCAGCTGGACATCCGTGCTCCGTACGCGACCAGCGAAAATTCGCAGAGCTGCCAAGCCACA
TCGGTAATTCAGCATCCGGCCATGGAGACAAAACACCGCTGGACTTGCGTCTCCGGAAATGTAAGCCTAA
CCAAGGATTGGACGGAGGCCTCGCGCTTTACGGGAGCGGCGGCACCGCTATCCCATTGTCTGGTATTTTC
GGAACATCCGCTCAGCGTAGGATCACCTTTCGAAATTAAACTGACATCGGTTAATTCCATGTTTGCTGGT
TGTCTAAGTATCGGGGTCACTGATTTGAATCTAAGCGACGAAAGCGTACGCAAGAAACTCCCAACCAGTA
TTCGCCGGATTCCGGCAAACGTGTGGTATGTTAGCGGAAACGAGGTGTGCTTTAACTCAAGCTGCCTGCA
GCGCTCGCTGGCCTCCCTGGAATGGTTAAGGATTGACGATAGGATAACTCTGGAACGAGTGGAGAACTCG
TTAAACATTCTGTTGAACTCGGAGAACGTGAACATCCACTTTCACAACGTGCCCAACGATGTCTACGTGG
TTGCCGAACTGAGAGGTTCGACGATGGGAATTCAAGTGATTTCCGCTCAAGGACCGGCGTCGCCACTACG
TCCATGCAGTTTGCGTCTGCAGGACTCAATGGACTTTGGAGTGGATCCACTGAACAAGCAGGATAGCTCC
ATGCTGGAATCAATCGATTCCGAGGCACTGAACTACGAGTTTTTGGATGTCTCACAAAAGAACGCACGAC
TCAGCGATGATCGCAGAAGCGTGACCAGAATCAAGTCCTATAACCAGTCCATCGTCTGTCTCAATAAGCC
GCTGTGTAAGGGTGAGAGCATCAGCATCAAGGTAGATGCCCTAAACAACAAGTGGAAGGGTACTGTCGGT
CTCGGCGTTTTGTCCGCAAGTCCCCAAACTGTTCCCATTTCCCTGTTGGACTTTAAACGGAGCTGCTGGT
TGGCCACCCACGACTACGTGAACATCAACGGTCAAGTGATGCCCTCCAAATACGGCGATGCCCTTGAGCA
GATCCAAGTGGGAACTGTGATCACCCTGACACTAACCCATGCCGGAATGCTAATCATTATGATTGGGTCA
ACGAATCTCGAGGATCTGGCCAGCGGACTGCCCAACCATGTGTATCCCGTGTTCGATGTGTACGGCAAAT
GCGAGAAGATAACATTGATAACTGGAAATGATGCTGGCCGCACTGGGAATGCCAATGGTACTCCAATTCT
CGAGGCTCCGGAGGCCCTGGAATTGGATAATGGTATGCCACAGCAATGTGAAAAGGCGCATCTGGAAATG
CACGAGAAGGAAAAGGACACGGAGCAGGTGTGCGAATCGGGCCCGTCCACCTCTGGTGCTCCTTCAAACG
CCATGACTCGATCGGTTATGGAGAGCGTTTCGGAGAACTTGCTGTTGAACATTTCCATTAAGAATCGAAC
TCTGGAGCAGCAGCGAAATGAACTCGGTGGATCATCGTCGACTTGTTGCCTTCGCGAGTCTCTGCAGCTG
CAGCACAATACTAATTTAAATATACAACGCAGTCAGAGCACACAGAGATTCCAGAACTCTTTGAACACAT
CTGCAACGGCAGCGGGATCTAGTGGCACCAGCGGCTGCACGGCCAATACGCAACACCTGAGTAACTCGGG
TGTATATGACACGAATAAGGAGTATGATGATCTACCCAATCCTCCAAACCCGTTAGTCAATTCCGTCGAC
GAAGCAAGTGGAGCAATTACGTCTGTATCCACAACGATCGATCACAGTGAAAACAATGCGGAGGCCTTGG
AACTGAGTGCTAGCAATGAACGCGAAATGTCCGGCGAGCCCGCGCTCAACGATAATGTATTGGAGGACGA
TGAGATCGACTACATGAACCACCTGTTGCTGCTGCAGCAACTCCAGCAGAACGAATATACGCGGCATCAT
CTTATGCCCGATCAGGCGTCACTACTCAATCTCGACCTGCCATCCCTTAATTCCATGGAATCCGACACGA
ATTCTGTCGGCCAGACGCGGCCGAGTGGAGGAACAGATTCCCTCCGATCCACTGCCACCGGGGCCAGTGT
GGAGCAGAACGACTGCGAGTATTTGCGTCAGGTGAGACGCTTCTGTGCATCGCTAGTTCTGCCGCAGGCC
TTTTTTGATAGCCGACTTGAGCCGGTGTGCTTCTGCCTGAAGTGCAGTGGACCCAGCATCGGAGGAAATG
GTGATAAACTGGAGGGTTGGGTTTATTTCAAACTAAACCAGCAGACGGTTAATGTGCTGAGCACTTCGAC
GTCGACTGCATCGGCCGGTGGTGTCGCTTCCTCGGCGACCGCTCCCCAAGTGCATTTTGATCTCAACGGA
GACTGGCTGCCCTTCTACTACATGACACGGGTGGACAAGATTCGGGCGATACTGGATCGTGGGCAGCCGC
TTCCGCTAGAAATGGATCCGGACGAGGAACCGGCCGCTGCAGCGCTCAAGGATGAGCCTGGTACACGTCT
GGAGCTGTACTATTCGCCCAATGCCACGGTCATTGAGCCCGTGCTGCCGCAGCATCACTTTGCCTCTGAA
CAGGGACTCCACCGCATCTCCACTTCCTTCGAGGTCTACGTTCGGCGGCAGTCGATTTCGGGTGTGACCA
CTGGCAAGGCTGCGGCCGAGGCGAAAAGGCGCAGCCTGGGATCCACCGACCACGATCATGGTGGAACTGG
TCAAGGTGCCGACGGCGTGGGAGTCACTCCGTCCGCTACTCTCAACGAGTCGTCTGTTCATCTGCTAAAC
GATCTCTGCTGGTTTACTAAGGAGGCTGGCGCCTGCATAATCAACGCTTTAATTATTAAACTGGACAGGA
TCGAGGAGTCGGAATCTCAT
