>Addgene plasmid #71064 | pFOSGE_COF4B09 | addgene partial sequence | sequence record 130970 | M13-F20 5'-TGTAAAACGACGGCCAGT-3'
ATTTTATTTTGACTGATAGTGACCTGTTCGTTGCAACAAATTGATGAGCAATGCTTTTTTATAATGCCAA
CTTTGTACAAAAAAGCAGGCTTCATGACCGGCAGAGAAGCGCAATCCTTCCACACACGCTGTGGCCGCTC
CATCCGGCTGTACAATAACAACCGGATGGCCCAGCGCTCAATGCGGGATTTCAGTCATGCCCTGGTGTTC
AGTGCTGAGCCCCTGGAGGACGATGTACTTTTCGAGGTCGTCATCGAGAAGAAGAATACCTCCTGGGGCG
GAAGCATTGAGATTGGTGTCACCGCGGAGTCGCCGGATGACCTGGAACTGGTGGCATGCGCCACTGCCAT
GCGAAATGGCACATGGGTCATGTCCGGCATCGACGTGCGCAAGGATGGACGACGCCTATTCGAGTTCTAT
GGCACCGATCTGGAGACGCTCAACGAGAATGATCGCGTTGGCGTCATGCGCACCTCTGGTAACGATTTGG
TCTTCTATGTGAACGGAGAGTCGCAAGGCGTGGCTGCAAAGAACATGCCCAAGCCTCTGTGGGCTCTTGT
CGATCTCTACGGACGTTGTGTGCAGGTTTCCTTGTGTCCGCGCGATGGAAGTGGTTCCGGAGAGCTTTTG
GATTCTCCGCTGCAGCAACCACTGCAACAGGTTGTTCAAAACTTGGACGTGGCCATGAACGTAAACATTG
TCGTTGACTCCGACGCCTGGATGCAAGGCAATGGCTCCGTATCCGGTGCTGATGACCGACTGTGCTTCCA
CACCCGCTGTGG
