>Addgene plasmid #71064 | pFOSGE_COF4B09 | addgene partial sequence | sequence record 130971 | M13-Rev 5'-CAGGAAACAGCTATGACC-3'
ATAATGATTTTATTTTGACTGATAGTGACCTGTTCGTTGCAACAAATTGATAAGCAATGCTTTCTTATAA
TGCCAACTTTGTACAAGAAAGCTGGGTCATGAGATTCCGACTCCTCGATCCTGTCCAGTTTAATAATTAA
AGCGTTGATTATGCAGGCGCCAGCCTCCTTAGTAAACCAGCAGAGATCGTTTAGCAGATGAACAGACGAC
TCGTTGAGAGTAGCGGACGGAGTGACTCCCACGCCGTCGGCACCTTGACCAGTTCCACCATGATCGTGGT
CGGTGGATCCCAGGCTGCGCCTTTTCGCCTCGGCCGCAGCCTTGCCAGTGGTCACACCCGAAATCGACTG
CCGCCGAACGTAGACCTCGAAGGAAGTGGAGATGCGGTGGAGTCCCTGTTCAGAGGCAAAGTGATGCTGC
GGCAGCACGGGCTCAATGACCGTGGCATTGGGCGAATAGTACAGCTCCAGACGTGTACCAGGCTCATCCT
TGAGCGCTGCAGCGGCCGGTTCCTCGTCCGGATCCATTTCTAGCGGAAGCGGCTGCCCACGATCCAGTAT
CGCCCGAATCTTGTCCACCCGTGTCATGTAGTAGAAGGGCAGCCAGTCTCCGTTGAGATCAAAATGCACT
TGGGGAGCGGTCGCCGAGGAAGCGACACCACCGGCCGATGCAGTCGACGTCGAAGTGCTCAGCACATTAA
CCGTCTGCTGGTTTAGTTTGAAATAAACCCAACCCTCCAGTTTATCACCATTTCCTCCGATGCTGGGTCC
ACTGCACTTCAGGCAGAAGCACACCGGCTCAAGTCGGCTATC
