[The description below was written by a language model from this plasmid's Addgene catalogue record.]
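Description:
pFOSGE_COF4B09 is a Gateway entry clone built on the pDONR221 donor backbone and carrying the Drosophila melanogaster gene blue (CG6451), corresponding to a single annotated FlyBase transcript, as an insert of about 5.3 kb. It is a bacterial cloning plasmid rather than an expression vector. It is maintained at high copy number in standard E. coli cloning strains and selected with kanamycin. The record gives no feature table, so the exact boundaries of the insert, the presence or absence of a stop codon, and any added tags are not stated. No promoter driving the insert is recorded, which is expected for an entry clone.

The insert was introduced by Gateway recombination. In a pDONR221-derived entry clone, this normally means the BP reaction has replaced the donor vector's counter-selectable cassette with the gene of interest, leaving it flanked by attL sites. Those sites allow the fragment to be moved in a defined orientation and reading frame into any compatible attR-containing destination vector through an LR reaction, and it is the destination vector that supplies promoters, fusion partners or reporters. M13 forward and reverse priming sites flank the recombination region and are used to verify the insert by sequencing.

The plasmid appears to belong to a set of fly entry clones associated with a study of the context-dependent regulatory functions of transcriptional regulators. Its practical use is as a shuttle source of the blue sequence for generating expression or fusion constructs for functional assays, although the record lists its purpose only as a Gateway entry clone.
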