Addgene plasmid #71064: pFOSGE_COF4B09
Purpose: Gateway entry clone
Depositing lab: Alexander Stark. Depositing organization: Research Institute of Molecular Pathology (IMP). Publication: Transcriptional regulators form diverse groups with context-dependent regulatory functions. Stampfel G, Kazmar T, Frank O, Wienerroither S, Reiter F, Stark A. Nature. 2015 Nov 9. doi: 10.1038/nature15545. PubMed 26550828.
Backbone
  Vector backbone: pDONR221
  Backbone manufacturer: Invitrogen
  Backbone size w/o insert (bp): 4762
  Vector type: Gateway entry vector
Growth in bacteria
  Bacterial resistance: Kanamycin, 50 μg/mL
  Growth temperature: 37°C
  Growth strain: DH5alpha
  Copy number: High Copy
Gene/Insert
  Gene/Insert name: blue (alt names: FBgn0041161; CG6451, FBtr0075781)
  Species: D. melanogaster (fly)
  Insert size (bp): 5340
  Cloning method: Gateway Cloning
  Sequencing primers: 5′ M13-F20; 3′ M13R
Terms and licenses: Academic/Nonprofit Terms; Industry Terms: Not Available to Industry
How to cite: pFOSGE_COF4B09 was a gift from Alexander Stark (Addgene plasmid # 71064 ; http://n2t.net/addgene:71064 ; RRID:Addgene_71064)
